Addgene plasmid #179478: pH2B-Electra1
Purpose: Nuclear labeling with blue fluorescent protein Electra1 fused to H2B
Depositing lab: Kiryl Piatkevich. Publication: Dual-expression system for blue fluorescent protein optimization. Papadaki S, Wang X, Wang Y, Zhang H, Jia S, Liu S, Yang M, Zhang D, Jia JM, Koster RW, Namikawa K, Piatkevich KD. Sci Rep. 2022 Jun 17;12(1):10190. doi: 10.1038/s41598-022-13214-0. PubMed 35715437.
Backbone
  Vector backbone: pN1
  Backbone manufacturer: Clontech
  Backbone size w/o insert (bp): 3990
  Total vector size (bp): 5100
  Vector type: Mammalian Expression
  Selectable markers: Neomycin (select with G418)
Growth in bacteria
  Bacterial resistance: Kanamycin, 50 μg/mL
  Growth temperature: 37°C
  Growth strain: DH5alpha
  Copy number: High Copy
Gene/Insert
  Gene/Insert name: H2B-Electra1
  Species: Synthetic
  Insert size (bp): 1110
  GenBank ID: NM_021058.3 OL631606
  Promoter: CMV
  Tag / fusion protein: Electra1 (C terminal on backbone)
  Cloning method: Restriction Enzyme; 5′ cloning site AgeI (not destroyed); 3′ cloning site NotI (not destroyed)
  Sequencing primers: 5′ CMV-F; 3′ SV40pA-R
Terms and licenses: Academic/Nonprofit Terms; Industry Terms: Not Available to Industry
Depositor comments: Excitation:402nm, Emission:456nm
How to cite: pH2B-Electra1 was a gift from Kiryl Piatkevich (Addgene plasmid # 179478 ; http://n2t.net/addgene:179478 ; RRID:Addgene_179478)
