[The description below was written by a language model from this plasmid's Addgene catalogue record and pLannotate feature annotations shown in this document.]
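Description:
pH2B-Electra1 is a mammalian expression plasmid of about 5.1 kb built on the Clontech pN1 backbone. It is designed to label cell nuclei with the blue fluorescent protein Electra1 fused to histone H2B. The human cytomegalovirus immediate-early enhancer and promoter drive the fusion, followed by a remnant of the multiple cloning site. The human H2B (HIST1H2BJ) coding sequence comes next, joined through a short linker to a fluorescent protein open reading frame of roughly 710 bp, and an SV40 polyadenylation signal terminates the transcript. The automated annotation labels this fluorescent protein as mRuby3. The catalogue entry identifies it as Electra1, placed C-terminal to H2B, so the mRuby3 call is most likely a best-match hit by sequence similarity rather than the true identity. The depositor lists excitation at 402 nm and emission at 456 nm. The small "large T antigen" fragment annotated just before the poly(A) signal is probably part of the SV40 sequence there rather than a functional element.

The plasmid replicates in E. coli at high copy from a ColE1/pUC-type origin and also carries an f1 origin for single-stranded DNA production. A single Tn5 aminoglycoside phosphotransferase gene (NeoR/KanR) serves as the marker in both hosts. A bacterial bla-type promoter expresses it for kanamycin selection. The SV40 enhancer/early promoter, with an HSV TK poly(A) signal, expresses it for G418 selection of stably transfected mammalian cells. The short ble and bGH poly(A) fragments annotated nearby appear to be incidental matches.

Because H2B is incorporated into chromatin, the fusion gives a nuclear and chromosomal marker in the blue channel. It suits live or fixed imaging, including multicolour experiments alongside green and red reporters.
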