Features (pLannotate 1.2.2; 15 found; start..end, strand, type, name):
     68..371     +  enhancer       CMV enhancer: human cytomegalovirus immediate early enhancer
    372..575     +  promoter       CMV promoter: human cytomegalovirus (CMV) immediate early promoter
    598..659     +  misc_feature   MCS (fragment): multiple cloning site
    664..1041    +  CDS            H2B: human histone H2B; HIST1H2BJ
   1060..1770    +  CDS            mRuby3: monomeric red fluorescent protein derived from mRuby2, with improved brightness and photostability (Bajar et al., 2016)
   1789..1872    +  CDS            large T antigen (fragment): large T antigen from SV40 (simian virus 40)
   1895..2016    +  polyA_signal   SV40 poly(A) signal: SV40 polyadenylation signal
   2050..2478    -  rep_origin     f1 ori (sequence partly withheld): f1 bacteriophage origin of replication; arrow indicates direction of (+) strand synthesis
   2505..2609    +  promoter       AmpR promoter: bla
   2611..2968    +  promoter       SV40 promoter: SV40 enhancer and early promoter
   3003..3797    +  CDS            NeoR/KanR: aminoglycoside phosphotransferase from Tn5; aph(3')-II (or nptII); confers resistance to neomycin, kanamycin, and G418 (Geneticin®)
   3818..3970    +  CDS            ble (fragment): BLE_KLEPN - Experimental evidence at protein level: Swiss-Prot protein existence level 1. Binding protein with a strong affinity to the bleomycin family of antibiotics. Binds to CL990; an antimitotic-antibiotic compound. From Klebsiella pneumoniae.
   4029..4076    +  polyA_signal   HSV TK poly(A) signal: herpes simplex virus thymidine kinase polyadenylation signal (Cole and Stacy, 1985)
   4167..4183    -  polyA_signal   bGH poly(A) signal (fragment): bovine growth hormone polyadenylation signal
   4405..4993    +  rep_origin     ori: high-copy-number ColE1/pMB1/pBR322/pUC origin of replication
>Addgene plasmid #179478 | pH2B-Electra1 | addgene full sequence | sequence record 368335 | Addgene NGS Result
CATGCATTAGTTATTAATAGTAATCAATTACGGGGTCATTAGTTCATAGCCCATATATGGAGTTCCGCGT
TACATAACTTACGGTAAATGGCCCGCCTGGCTGACCGCCCAACGACCCCCGCCCATTGACGTCAATAATG
ACGTATGTTCCCATAGTAACGCCAATAGGGACTTTCCATTGACGTCAATGGGTGGAGTATTTACGGTAAA
CTGCCCACTTGGCAGTACATCAAGTGTATCATATGCCAAGTACGCCCCCTATTGACGTCAATGACGGTAA
ATGGCCCGCCTGGCATTATGCCCAGTACATGACCTTATGGGACTTTCCTACTTGGCAGTACATCTACGTA
TTAGTCATCGCTATTACCATGGTGATGCGGTTTTGGCAGTACATCAATGGGCGTGGATAGCGGTTTGACT
CACGGGGATTTCCAAGTCTCCACCCCATTGACGTCAATGGGAGTTTGTTTTGGCACCAAAATCAACGGGA
CTTTCCAAAATGTCGTAACAACTCCGCCCCATTGACGCAAATGGGCGGTAGGCGTGTACGGTGGGAGGTC
TATATAAGCAGAGCTGGTTTAGTGAACCGTCAGATCCGCTAGCGCTACCGGACTCAGATCTCGAGCTCAA
GCTTCGAATTCTGCAGTCGACGGTACCGCCACCATGCCAGAGCCAGCGAAGTCTGCTCCCGCCCCGAAAA
AGGGCTCCAAGAAGGCGGTGACTAAGGCGCAGAAGAAAGGCGGCAAGAAGCGCAAGCGCAGCCGCAAGGA
GAGCTATTCCATCTATGTGTACAAGGTTCTGAAGCAGGTCCACCCTGACACCGGCATTTCGTCCAAGGCC
ATGGGCATCATGAATTCGTTTGTGAACGACATTTTCGAGCGCATCGCAGGTGAGGCTTCCCGCCTGGCGC
ATTACAACAAGCGCTCGACCATCACCTCCAGGGAGATCCAGACGGCCGTGCGCCTGCTGCTGCCTGGGGA
GTTGGCCAAGCACGCCGTGTCCGAGGGTACTAAGGCCATCACCAAGTACACCAGCGCTAAGGATCCACCG
GTCGCCACCATGGTGTCTAAGGGCGAAGAGCTGATCGAGGAAAATATGCGTATGAAGGTGGTCATGGAAG
GTTCGGTCAACGGCCACCAATTCAAATGCACAGGTGAAGGAGAAGGCAGACCGTACGAGGGAGTGCAAAC
CATGAGGATCAAAGTCATCGAGGGAGGACCCCTGCCATTTGCCTTTGACATTCTTGCCACGTCGTTCCTG
TTCGGCAGCAAGACCTTTATCAAGTACCCGGCCGACATCCCTGATTTCTTCAAACAGTCCTTTCCTGAGG
GCTTTACTTGGGAAAGAGTTACGAGATACGAAGATGGTGGAGTCGTCACCGTCACGCAGGACACCAGCCT
TGAGGATGGGGGGCTCGTCTACAACGTCAAGGTCAGAGGGGTAAACTTTCCCTCCAATGGTCCCGTGATG
CAGAAGAAGACCGAGGGTTGGGAGCCTTTCACAGAGATGATGTATCCAGCAAATGGTGGTCTGAGAGGAT
ATACCGACATCGCACTGAAAGTTGATGGTGATGGCCATCTGCACGCCAACATCGTGACAACTTACAGGTC
AAAAAAGACCGTCGGGGACATCAAGATGCCCGGTGTCCATGCCGTTGATTACCGCCTGGAAAGGGTCGAA
GAGAGTGACAATGAAACCTACGTAGTGCTAAGAGAAGTGGCAGTTGCCAAATACAGCAACCTTGGTGGTG
GCATGGACGAGCTGTACAAGTAAGCGGCCGCGACTCTAGATCATAATCAGCCATACCACATTTGTAGAGG
TTTTACTTGCTTTAAAAAACCTCCCACACCTCCCCCTGAACCTGAAACATAAAATGAATGCAATTGTTGT
TGTTAACTTGTTTATTGCAGCTTATAATGGTTACAAATAAAGCAATAGCATCACAAATTTCACAAATAAA
GCATTTTTTTCACTGCATTCTAGTTGTGGTTTGTCCAAACTCATCAATGTATCTTAAGGCGTAAATTGTA
AGCGTTAATATTTTGTTAAAATTCGCGTTAAATTTTTGTTAAATCAGCTCATTTTTTAACCAATAGGCCG
AAATCGGCAAAATCCCTTATAAATCAAAAGAATAGACCGAGATAGGGT
[37 nt withheld, positions 2149-2185]
AAAGAACGTGGACTCCAACGTCAAAGG
[49 nt withheld, positions 2213-2261]
T
[91 nt withheld, positions 2263-2353]
G
[124 nt withheld, positions 2355-2478]
CAGGTGGCACTTTTCGGGGAAATGTGCGCGGAACCCCTATTTGTTTATTTTTCTAAATACATTCAAATAT
GTATCCGCTCATGAGACAATAACCCTGATAAATGCTTCAATAATATTGAAAAAGGAAGAGTCCTGAGGCG
GAAAGAACCAGCTGTGGAATGTGTGTCAGTTAGGGTGTGGAAAGTCCCCAGGCTCCCCAGCAGGCAGAAG
TATGCAAAGCATGCATCTCAATTAGTCAGCAACCAGGTGTGGAAAGTCCCCAGGCTCCCCAGCAGGCAGA
AGTATGCAAAGCATGCATCTCAATTAGTCAGCAACCATAGTCCCGCCCCTAACTCCGCCCATCCCGCCCC
TAACTCCGCCCAGTTCCGCCCATTCTCCGCCCCATGGCTGACTAATTTTTTTTATTTATGCAGAGGCCGA
GGCCGCCTCGGCCTCTGAGCTATTCCAGAAGTAGTGAGGAGGCTTTTTTGGAGGCCTAGGCTTTTGCAAA
GATCGATCAAGAGACAGGATGAGGATCGTTTCGCATGATTGAACAAGATGGATTGCACGCAGGTTCTCCG
GCCGCTTGGGTGGAGAGGCTATTCGGCTATGACTGGGCACAACAGACAATCGGCTGCTCTGATGCCGCCG
TGTTCCGGCTGTCAGCGCAGGGGCGCCCGGTTCTTTTTGTCAAGACCGACCTGTCCGGTGCCCTGAATGA
ACTGCAAGACGAGGCAGCGCGGCTATCGTGGCTGGCCACGACGGGCGTTCCTTGCGCAGCTGTGCTCGAC
GTTGTCACTGAAGCGGGAAGGGACTGGCTGCTATTGGGCGAAGTGCCGGGGCAGGATCTCCTGTCATCTC
ACCTTGCTCCTGCCGAGAAAGTATCCATCATGGCTGATGCAATGCGGCGGCTGCATACGCTTGATCCGGC
TACCTGCCCATTCGACCACCAAGCGAAACATCGCATCGAGCGAGCACGTACTCGGATGGAAGCCGGTCTT
GTCGATCAGGATGATCTGGACGAAGAGCATCAGGGGCTCGCGCCAGCCGAACTGTTCGCCAGGCTCAAGG
CGAGCATGCCCGACGGCGAGGATCTCGTCGTGACCCATGGCGATGCCTGCTTGCCGAATATCATGGTGGA
AAATGGCCGCTTTTCTGGATTCATCGACTGTGGCCGGCTGGGTGTGGCGGACCGCTATCAGGACATAGCG
TTGGCTACCCGTGATATTGCTGAAGAGCTTGGCGGCGAATGGGCTGACCGCTTCCTCGTGCTTTACGGTA
TCGCCGCTCCCGATTCGCAGCGCATCGCCTTCTATCGCCTTCTTGACGAGTTCTTCTGAGCGGGACTCTG
GGGTTCGAAATGACCGACCAAGCGACGCCCAACCTGCCATCACGAGATTTCGATTCCACCGCCGCCTTCT
ATGAAAGGTTGGGCTTCGGAATCGTTTTCCGGGACGCCGGCTGGATGATCCTCCAGCGCGGGGATCTCAT
GCTGGAGTTCTTCGCCCACCCTAGGGGGAGGCTAACTGAAACACGGAAGGAGACAATACCGGAAGGAACC
CGCGCTATGACGGCAATAAAAAGACAGAATAAAACGCACGGTGTTGGGTCGTTTGTTCATAAACGCGGGG
TTCGGTCCCAGGGCTGGCACTCTGTCGATACCCCACCGAGACCCCATTGGGGCCAATACGCCCGCGTTTC
TTCCTTTTCCCCACCCCACCCCCCAAGTTCGGGTGAAGGCCCAGGGCTCGCAGCCAACGTCGGGGCGGCA
GGCCCTGCCATAGCCTCAGGTTACTCATATATACTTTAGATTGATTTAAAACTTCATTTTTAATTTAAAA
GGATCTAGGTGAAGATCCTTTTTGATAATCTCATGACCAAAATCCCTTAACGTGAGTTTTCGTTCCACTG
AGCGTCAGACCCCGTAGAAAAGATCAAAGGATCTTCTTGAGATCCTTTTTTTCTGCGCGTAATCTGCTGC
TTGCAAACAAAAAAACCACCGCTACCAGCGGTGGTTTGTTTGCCGGATCAAGAGCTACCAACTCTTTTTC
CGAAGGTAACTGGCTTCAGCAGAGCGCAGATACCAAATACTGTTCTTCTAGTGTAGCCGTAGTTAGGCCA
CCACTTCAAGAACTCTGTAGCACCGCCTACATACCTCGCTCTGCTAATCCTGTTACCAGTGGCTGCTGCC
AGTGGCGATAAGTCGTGTCTTACCGGGTTGGACTCAAGACGATAGTTACCGGATAAGGCGCAGCGGTCGG
GCTGAACGGGGGGTTCGTGCACACAGCCCAGCTTGGAGCGAACGACCTACACCGAACTGAGATACCTACA
GCGTGAGCTATGAGAAAGCGCCACGCTTCCCGAAGGGAGAAAGGCGGACAGGTATCCGGTAAGCGGCAGG
GTCGGAACAGGAGAGCGCACGAGGGAGCTTCCAGGGGGAAACGCCTGGTATCTTTATAGTCCTGTCGGGT
TTCGCCACCTCTGACTTGAGCGTCGATTTTTGTGATGCTCGTCAGGGGGGCGGAGCCTATGGAAAAACGC
CAGCAACGCGGCCTTTTTACGGTTCCTGGCCTTTTGCTGGCCTTTTGCTCACATGTTCTTTCCTGCGTTA
TCCCCTGATTCTGTGGATAACCGTATTACCGC
